>Addgene plasmid #17864 | FLIPrbs F16A | addgene full sequence | sequence record 345523 | Addgene NGS Result
TAATACGACTCACTATAGGGAGACCACAACGGTTTCCCTCTAGAAATAATTTTGTTTAACTTTAAGAAGG
AGATATACATATGCGGGGTTCTCATCATCATCATCATCATGGTATGGCTAGCATGACTGGTGGACAGCAA
ATGGGTCGGGATCTGTACGACGATGACGATAAGGATCCGGGCCGCATGGTGAGCAAGGGCGAGGAGCTGT
TCACCGGGGTGGTGCCCATCCTGGTCGAGCTGGACGGCGACGTAAACGGCCACAAGTTCAGCGTGTCCGG
CGAGGGCGAGGGCGATGCCACCTACGGCAAGCTGACCCTGAAGTTCATCTGCACCACCGGCAAGCTGCCC
GTGCCCTGGCCCACCCTCGTGACCACCCTGACCTGGGGCGTGCAGTGCTTCAGCCGCTACCCCGACCACA
TGAAGCAGCACGACTTCTTCAAGTCCGCCATGCCCGAAGGCTACGTCCAGGAGCGCACCATCTTCTTCAA
GGACGACGGCAACTACAAGACCCGCGCCGAGGTGAAGTTCGAGGGCGACACCCTGGTGAACCGCATCGAG
CTGAAGGGCATCGACTTCAAGGAGGACGGCAACATCCTGGGGCACAAGCTGGAGTACAACTACATCAGCC
ACAACGTCTATATCACCGCCGACAAGCAGAAGAACGGCATCAAGGCCAACTTCAAGATCCGCCACAACAT
CGAGGACGGCAGCGTGCAGCTCGCCGACCACTACCAGCAGAACACCCCCATCGGCGACGGCCCCGTGCTG
CTGCCCGACAACCACTACCTGAGCACCCAGTCCGCCCTGAGCAAAGACCCCAACGAGAAGCGCGATCACA
TGGTCCTGCTGGAGTTCGTGACCGCCGCCGGGATCACTCTCGGCATGGACGAGCTGTACAAGGGTGGTAC
CGGAGGCGCCATGGCAAAAGACACCATCGCGCTGGTGGTCTCCACGCTTAACAACCCGTTCGCGGTATCG
CTGAAAGATGGCGCGCAGAAAGAGGCGGATAAACTTGGCTATAACCTGGTGGTGCTGGACTCCCAGAACA
ACCCGGCGAAAGAGCTGGCGAACGTGCAGGACTTAACCGTTCGCGGCACAAAAATTCTGCTGATTAACCC
GACCGACTCCGACGCAGTGGGTAATGCTGTGAAGATGGCTAACCAGGCGAACATCCCGGTTATCACTCTT
GACCGCCAGGCAACGAAAGGTGAAGTGGTGAGCCACATTGCTTCTGATAACGTACTGGGCGGCAAAATCG
CTGGTGATTACATCGCGAAGAAAGCGGGTGAAGGTGCCAAAGTTATCGAGCTGCAAGGCATTGCTGGTAC
ATCCGCAGCCCGTGAACGTGGCGAAGGCTTCCAGCAGGCCGTTGCTGCTCACAAGTTTAATGTTCTTGCC
AGCCAGCCAGCAGATTTTGATCGCATTAAAGGTTTGAACGTAATGCAGAACCTGTTGACCGCTCATCCGG
ATGTTCAGGCTGTATTCGCGCAGAATGATGAAATGGCGCTGGGCGCGCTGCGCGCACTGCAAACTGCCGG
TAAATCGGGTGTGATGGTCGTCGGATTTGACGGTACACCGGATGGCGAAAAAGCGGTGAATGATGGCAAA
CTAGCAGCGACTATCGCTCAGCTACCCGATCAGATTGGCGCGAAAGGCGTCGAAACCGCAGATAAAGTGC
TGAAAGGCGAGAAAGTTCAGGCTAAGTATCCGGTTGATCTGAAACTGGTTGTTAAGCAGGGCGCCGGTAC
CGGTGGAATGGTGAGCAAGGGCGAGGAGCTGTTCACCGGGGTGGTGCCCATCCTGGTCGAGCTGGACGGC
GACGTAAACGGCCACAAGTTCAGCGTGTCCGGCGAGGGCGAGGGCGATGCCACCTACGGCAAGCTGACCC
TGAAGTTCATCTGCACCACCGGCAAGCTGCCCGTGCCCTGGCCCACCCTCGTGACCACCTTCGGCTACGG
CCTGCAGTGCTTCGCCCGCTACCCCGACCACATGAAGCAGCACGACTTCTTCAAGTCCGCCATGCCCGAA
GGCTACGTCCAGGAGCGCACCATCTTCTTCAAGGACGACGGCAACTACAAGACCCGCGCCGAGGTGAAGT
TCGAGGGCGACACCCTGGTGAACCGCATCGAGCTGAAGGGCATCGACTTCAAGGAGGACGGCAACATCCT
GGGGCACAAGCTGGAGTACAACTACAACAGCCACAACGTCTATATCATGGCCGACAAGCAGAAGAACGGC
ATCAAGGTGAACTTCAAGATCCGCCACAACATCGAGGACGGCAGCGTGCAGCTCGCCGACCACTACCAGC
AGAACACCCCCATCGGCGACGGCCCCGTGCTGCTGCCCGACAACCACTACCTGAGCTACCAGTCCGCCCT
GAGCAAAGACCCCAACGAGAAGCGCGATCACATGGTCCTGCTGGAGTTCGTGACCGCCGCCGGGATCACT
CTCGGCATGGACGAGCTGTACAAGTAAAAGCTTGATCCGGCTGCTAACAAAGCCCGAAAGGAAGCTGAGT
TGGCTGCTGCCACCGCTGAGCAATAACTAGCATAACCCCTTGGGGCCTCTAAACGGGTCTTGAGGGGTTT
TTTGCTGAAAGGAGGAACTATATCCGGATCTGGCGTAATAGCGAAGAGGCCCGCACCGATCGCCCTTCCC
AACAGTTGCGCAGCCTGAATGGCGAATGGG
[124 nt withheld, positions 2691-2814]
C
[91 nt withheld, positions 2816-2906]
A
[49 nt withheld, positions 2908-2956]
CCTTTGACGTTGGAGTCCACGTTCTTT
[37 nt withheld, positions 2984-3020]
ACCCTATCTCGGTCTATTCTTTTGATTTATAAGGGATTTTGCCGATTTCGGCCTATTGGTTAAAAAATGA
GCTGATTTAACAAAAATTTAACGCGAATTTTAACAAAATATTAACGCTTACAATTTAGGTGGCACTTTTC
GGGGAAATGTGCGCGGAACCCCTATTTGTTTATTTTTCTAAATACATTCAAATATGTATCCGCTCATGAG
ACAATAACCCTGATAAATGCTTCAATAATATTGAAAAAGGAAGAGTATGAGTATTCAACATTTCCGTGTC
GCCCTTATTCCCTTTTTTGCGGCATTTTGCCTTCCTGTTTTTGCTCACCCAGAAACGCTGGTGAAAGTAA
AAGATGCTGAAGATCAGTTGGGTGCACGAGTGGGTTACATCGAACTGGATCTCAACAGCGGTAAGATCCT
TGAGAGTTTTCGCCCCGAAGAACGTTTTCCAATGATGAGCACTTTTAAAGTTCTGCTATGTGGCGCGGTA
TTATCCCGTATTGACGCCGGGCAAGAGCAACTCGGTCGCCGCATACACTATTCTCAGAATGACTTGGTTG
AGTACTCACCAGTCACAGAAAAGCATCTTACGGATGGCATGACAGTAAGAGAATTATGCAGTGCTGCCAT
AACCATGAGTGATAACACTGCGGCCAACTTACTTCTGACAACGATCGGAGGACCGAAGGAGCTAACCGCT
TTTTTGCACAACATGGGGGATCATGTAACTCGCCTTGATCGTTGGGAACCGGAGCTGAATGAAGCCATAC
CAAACGACGAGCGTGACACCACGATGCCTGTAGCAATGGCAACAACGTTGCGCAAACTATTAACTGGCGA
ACTACTTACTCTAGCTTCCCGGCAACAATTAATAGACTGGATGGAGGCGGATAAAGTTGCAGGACCACTT
CTGCGCTCGGCCCTTCCGGCTGGCTGGTTTATTGCTGATAAATCTGGAGCCGGTGAGCGTGGGTCTCGCG
GTATCATTGCAGCACTGGGGCCAGATGGTAAGCCCTCCCGTATCGTAGTTATCTACACGACGGGGAGTCA
GGCAACTATGGATGAACGAAATAGACAGATCGCTGAGATAGGTGCCTCACTGATTAAGCATTGGTAACTG
TCAGACCAAGTTTACTCATATATACTTTAGATTGATTTAAAACTTCATTTTTAATTTAAAAGGATCTAGG
TGAAGATCCTTTTTGATAATCTCATGACCAAAATCCCTTAACGTGAGTTTTCGTTCCACTGAGCGTCAGA
CCCCGTAGAAAAGATCAAAGGATCTTCTTGAGATCCTTTTTTTCTGCGCGTAATCTGCTGCTTGCAAACA
AAAAAACCACCGCTACCAGCGGTGGTTTGTTTGCCGGATCAAGAGCTACCAACTCTTTTTCCGAAGGTAA
CTGGCTTCAGCAGAGCGCAGATACCAAATACTGTTCTTCTAGTGTAGCCGTAGTTAGGCCACCACTTCAA
GAACTCTGTAGCACCGCCTACATACCTCGCTCTGCTAATCCTGTTACCAGTGGCTGCTGCCAGTGGCGAT
AAGTCGTGTCTTACCGGGTTGGACTCAAGACGATAGTTACCGGATAAGGCGCAGCGGTCGGGCTGAACGG
GGGGTTCGTGCACACAGCCCAGCTTGGAGCGAACGACCTACACCGAACTGAGATACCTACAGCGTGAGCT
ATGAGAAAGCGCCACGCTTCCCGAAGGGAGAAAGGCGGACAGGTATCCGGTAAGCGGCAGGGTCGGAACA
GGAGAGCGCACGAGGGAGCTTCCAGGGGGAAACGCCTGGTATCTTTATAGTCCTGTCGGGTTTCGCCACC
TCTGACTTGAGCGTCGATTTTTGTGATGCTCGTCAGGGGGGCGGAGCCTATGGAAAAACGCCAGCAACGC
GGCCTTTTTACGGTTCCTGGCCTTTTGCTGGCCTTTTGCTCACATGTTCTTTCCTGCGTTATCCCCTGAT
TCTGTGGATAACCGTATTACCGCCTTTGAGTGAGCTGATACCGCTCGCCGCAGCCGAACGACCGAGCGCA
GCGAGTCAGTGAGCGAGGAAGCGGAAGAGCGCCCAATACGCAAACCGCCTCTCCCCGCGCGTTGGCCGAT
TCATTAATGCAGGATCTCGATCCCGCGAAAT
Features (pLannotate 1.2.2; 16 found; start..end, strand, type, name):
      1..19      +  promoter       T7 promoter: promoter for bacteriophage T7 RNA polymerase
     51..73      +  RBS            RBS: efficient ribosome binding site from bacteriophage T7 gene 10 (Olins and Rangwala, 1989)
     93..113     +  CDS            capTEV™ (fragment): composite tag for in vivo biotinylation, TEV protease cleavage, and 6xHis tagging
    114..146     +  CDS            T7 tag (gene 10 leader): leader peptide from bacteriophage T7 gene 10 promotes efficient translation in E. coli
    150..173     +  CDS            Xpress™ tag: Xpress™ epitope tag, including an enterokinase recognition and cleavage site
    186..902     +  CDS            ECFP: ECFP is a basic (constitutively fluorescent) cyan fluorescent protein published in 1996, derived from Aequorea victoria. It has low acid sensitivity.
    918..1739    +  CDS            rbsB (fragment): RBSB_ECOLI - Also known as prlB, rbsP. Experimental evidence at protein level: Swiss-Prot protein existence level 1. Part of the ABC transporter complex RbsABC involved in ribose import. Binds ribose. Also serves as the primary chemoreceptor for chemotaxis. From Escherichia coli (strain K12).
   1758..2477    +  CDS            EYFP: enhanced YFP mammalian codon-optimized
   2490..2539    +  CDS            SET1 (fragment): solubility-enhancement tag derived from T7 phage gene 10B
   2547..2594    +  terminator     T7 terminator: transcription terminator for bacteriophage T7 RNA polymerase
   2620..2686    +  CDS            lacZα (fragment): LacZα fragment of β-galactosidase; lacZ fragment
   2691..3119    +  rep_origin     f1 ori (sequence partly withheld): f1 bacteriophage origin of replication; arrow indicates direction of (+) strand synthesis
   3172..3276    +  promoter       AmpR promoter: bla
   3277..4137    +  CDS            AmpR: β-lactamase; bla; confers resistance to ampicillin, carbenicillin, and related antibiotics
   4308..4896    +  rep_origin     ori: high-copy-number ColE1/pMB1/pBR322/pUC origin of replication
   5079..5132    +  CDS            lacI (fragment): lac repressor; lacI; The lac repressor binds to the lac operator to inhibit transcription in E. coli. This inhibition can be relieved by adding lactose or isopropyl-β-D-thiogalactopyranoside (IPTG).
