[The description below was written by a language model from this plasmid's Addgene catalogue record and pLannotate feature annotations shown in this document.]
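Description:
FLIPrbs F16A (also listed as FLIPrib-3m) is a bacterial expression plasmid built on the pRSET-B backbone that encodes a genetically encoded fluorescent nanosensor for ribose. It is propagated in E. coli as a high-copy plasmid through a ColE1/pUC-type origin and selected with ampicillin via the β-lactamase gene and its own promoter. An f1 origin is also present, which in principle permits single-stranded DNA production. Short lacZα and lacI fragments flagged by the annotation appear to be backbone remnants rather than functional genes.

The payload is a single open reading frame of roughly 2.4 kb driven by the T7 promoter and the phage T7 gene 10 ribosome binding site, and closed by the T7 terminator, so expression requires a host that supplies T7 RNA polymerase. The pRSET leader contributes an N-terminal histidine-tag region (annotated as a composite-tag fragment), the T7 gene 10 leader and the Xpress epitope with its enterokinase site, which are useful for purification and detection. Downstream, ECFP is fused to the E. coli periplasmic ribose-binding protein (rbsB), which is in turn fused to EYFP. In this sandwich arrangement, ribose-induced conformational change in the binding protein alters energy transfer between the cyan donor and yellow acceptor, giving a ratiometric FRET readout of ribose concentration.

This version carries the F16A substitution in the binding protein, introduced by site-directed mutagenesis in the background of the related FLIPrib-250n sensor. The alternative names suggest a variant with altered ribose affinity, although the record does not state the affinity explicitly. The construct is suited to producing purified sensor protein for in vitro ribose measurement.
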