Addgene plasmid #17864: FLIPrbs F16A
Depositing lab: Wolf Frommer. Depositing organization: Carnegie Institution for Science. Publication: Development of a fluorescent nanosensor for ribose. Lager I, Fehr M, Frommer WB, Lalonde S. FEBS Lett. 2003 Oct 9. 553(1-2):85-9. 10.1016/S0014-5793(03)00976-1 PubMed 14550551.
Backbone
  Vector backbone: pRSET-B
  Backbone manufacturer: Invitrogen
  Backbone size w/o insert (bp): 2900
  Vector type: Bacterial Expression
Growth in bacteria
  Bacterial resistance: Ampicillin, 100 μg/mL
  Growth temperature: 37°C
  Growth strain: DH5alpha
  Copy number: High Copy
Gene/Insert
  Gene/Insert name: FLIPrbs F16A (alt names: FLIPrib-3m; ECFP-RBP-EYFP; Ribose Binding Protein)
  Species: E. coli
  Insert size (bp): 2400
  Mutation: F16A
  Tag / fusion protein: ECFP (N terminal on insert); EYFP (C terminal on insert)
  Cloning method: Restriction Enzyme
  Sequencing primers: 5′ na
Terms and licenses: Academic/Nonprofit Terms; Industry Terms: Not Available to Industry
Depositor comments: F16A was generated using QuikChange (Stratagene) in the mutant background of FLIPrib-250n.
How to cite: FLIPrbs F16A was a gift from Wolf Frommer (Addgene plasmid # 17864 ; http://n2t.net/addgene:17864 ; RRID:Addgene_17864)
